>Addgene plasmid #237565 | pMIHP-16184 AU1.NWS.VSVG | addgene full sequence | sequence record 477182 | Addgene NGS Result
TTTTCCCAGTCACGACGTTGTAAAACGACGGCGCAAGGAATGGTGCATGCAAGGAGATGGCGCCCAACAG
TCCCCCGGCCACGGGGCCTGCCACCATACCCACGCCGAAACAAGCGCTCATGAGCCCGAAGTGGCGAGCC
CGATCTTCCCCATCGGTGATGTCGGCGATATAGGCGCCAGCAACCGCACCTGTGGCGCCGGTGATGCCGG
CCACGATGCGTCCGGCGTAGAGGCGATTAGTCCAATTTGTTAAAGACAGGATATCAGTGGTCCAGGCTCT
AGTTTTGACTCAACAATATCACCAGCTGAAGCCTATAGAGTACGAGCCATAGATAAAATAAAAGATTTTA
TTTAGTCTCCAGAAAAAGGGGGGAATGAAAGACCCCACCTGTAGGTTTGGCAAGCTAGCTTAAGTAACGC
CATTTTGCAAGGCATGGAAAATACATAACTGAGAATAGAGAAGTTCAGATCAAGGTTAGGAACAGAGAGA
CAGCAGAATATGGGCCAAACAGGATATCTGTGGTAAGCAGTTCCTGCCCCGGCTCAGGGCCAAGAACAGA
TGGTCCCCAGATGCGGTCCCGCCCTCAGCAGTTTCTAGAGAACCATCAGATGTTTCCAGGGTGCCCCAAG
GACCTGAAATGACCCTGTGCCTTATTTGAACTAACCAATCAGTTCGCTTCTCGCTTCTGTTCGCGCGCTT
CTGCTCCCCGAGCTCAATAAAAGAGCCCACAACCCCTCACTCGGCGCGCCAGTCCTCCGATAGACTGCGT
CGCCCGGGTACCCGTATTCCCAATAAAGCCTCTTGCTGTTTGCATCCGAATCGTGGACTCGCTGATCCTT
GGGAGGGTCTCCTCAGATTGATTGACTGCCCACCTCGGGGGTCTTTCATTTGGAGGTTCCACCGAGATTT
GGAGACCCCTGCCCAGGGACCACCGACCCCCCCGCCGGGAGGTAAGCTGGCCAGCGGTCGTTTCGTGTCT
GTCTCTGTCTTTGTGCGTGTTTGTGCCGGCATCTAATGTTTGCGCCTGCGTCTGTACTAGTTAGCTAACT
AGCTCTGTATCTGGCGGACCCGTGGTGGAACTGACGAGTTCTGAACACCCGGCCGCAACCCTGGGAGACG
TCCCAGGGACTTTGGGGGCCGTTTTTGTGGCCCGACCTGAGGAAGGGAGTCGATGTGGAATCCGACCCCG
TCAGGATATGTGGTTCTGGTAGGAGACGAGAACCTAAAACAGTTCCCGCCTCCGTCTGAATTTTTGCTTT
CGGTTTGGAACCGAAGCCGCGCGTCTTGTCTGCTGCAGCGCTGCAGCATCGTTCTGTGTTGTCTCTGTCT
GACTGTGTTTCTGTATTTGTCTGAAAATTAGGGCCAGACTGTTACCACTCCCTTAAGTTTGACCTTAGGT
CACTGGAAAGATGTCGAGCGGATCGCTCACAACCAGTCGGTAGATGTCAAGAAGAGACGTTGGGTTACCT
TCTGCTCTGCAGAATGGCCAACCTTTAACGTCGGATGGCCGCGAGACGGCACCTTTAACCGAGACCTCAT
CACCCAGGTTAAGATCAAGGTCTTTTCACCTGGCCCGCATGGACACCCAGACCAGGTCCCCTACATCGTG
ACCTGGGAAGCCTTGGCTTTTGACCCCCCTCCCTGGGTCAAGCCCTTTGTACACCCTAAGCCTCCGCCTC
CTCTTCCTCCATCCGCCCCGTCTCTCCCCCTTGAACCTCCTCGTTCGACCCCGCCTCGATCCTCCCTTTA
TCCAGCCCTCACTCCTTCTCTAGGCGCCGGAATTCCGAACAGTCTTCCGTAATAGAAGACACAAGGCTCG
AGCGGGATCAATTCCGCCCCCCCCCTAACGTTACTGGCCGAAGCCGCTTGGAATAAGGCCGGTGTGCGTT
TGTCTATATGTTATTTTCCACCATATTGCCGTCTTTTGGCAATGTGAGGGCCCGGAAACCTGGCCCTGTC
TTCTTGACGAGCATTCCTAGGGGTCTTTCCCCTCTCGCCAAAGGAATGCAAGGTCTGTTGAATGTCGTGA
AGGAAGCAGTTCCTCTGGAAGCTTCTTGAAGACAAACAACGTCTGTAGCGACCCTTTGCAGGCAGCGGAA
CCCCCCACCTGGCGACAGGTGCCTCTGCGGCCAAAAGCCACGTGTATAAGATACACCTGCAAAGGCGGCA
CAACCCCAGTGCCACGTTGTGAGTTGGATAGTTGTGGAAAGAGTCAAATGGCTCTCCTCAAGCGTATTCA
ACAAGGGGCTGAAGGATGCCCAGAAGGTACCCCATTGTATGGGATCTGATCTGGGGCCTCGGTGCACATG
CTTTACATGTGTTTAGTCGAGGTTAAAAAAACGTCTAGGCCCCCCGAACCACGGGGACGTGGTTTTCCTT
TGAAAAACACGATAATACCATGCCAGAGCCTTCTAAGTCTGCACCAGCCCCTAAGAAGGGATCTAAGAAA
GCCATCTCTAAGGCGCAGAAGAAGGATGGCAAGAAGCGCAAGCGCAGCCGCAAGGAGAGCTATTCGGTGT
ACGTGTACAAGGTGCTGAAGCAAGTGCACCCCGACACCGGCATCTCCTCCAAGGCCATGGGCATCATGAA
CTCGTTCGTGAACGACATCTTCGAGCGCATCGCGAGCGAGGCGTCCCGCCTGGCGCATTACAACAAGCGC
TCGACCATCACGTCCCGGGAGATCCAGACGGCCGTGCGCCTGCTGCTGCCCGGGGAGCTGGCCAAGCACG
CCGTGTCGGAGGGCACTAAGGCCGTCACCAAGTACACCAGCTCCAAGGACCCACCGGTCGCCACCGGATC
CACGGTCGCCACCATGGGCGACACCTATCGGTACATTGGAGGAGGCGGGGGAGGGAACTGGTCCCACCCC
CAATTCGAGAAAGGAGGAGGCGGGGGAGGGTATACAGATATCGAAATGAATAGACTCGGAAAGGGCATGC
TGATGGTGTAAGCGGCCGCGACTCTAGAGTCGACCTGCAGGCATGCAAGCTTCAGGTAGCCGGCTAACGT
TAACAACCGGTACCTCTAGAACTATAGCTAGCATGCGCAAATTTAAAGCGCTGATATCGATAAAATAAAA
GATTTTATTTAGTCTCCAGAAAAAGGGGGGAATGAAAGACCCCACCTGTAGGTTTGGCAAGCTAGCTTAA
GTAACGCCATTTTGCAAGGCATGGAAAATACATAACTGAGAATAGAGAAGTTCAGATCAAGGTTAGGAAC
AGAGAGACAGCAGAATATGGGCCAAACAGGATATCTGTGGTAAGCAGTTCCTGCCCCGGCTCAGGGCCAA
GAACAGATGGTCCCCAGATGCGGTCCCGCCCTCAGCAGTTTCTAGAGAACCATCAGATGTTTCCAGGGTG
CCCCAAGGACCTGAAATGACCCTGTGCCTTATTTGAACTAACCAATCAGTTCGCTTCTCGCTTCTGTTCG
CGCGCTTCTGCTCCCCGAGCTCAATAAAAGAGCCCACAACCCCTCACTCGGCGCGCCAGTCCTCCGATAG
ACTGCGTCGCCCGGGTACCCGTGTATCCAATAAACCCTCTTGCAGTTGCATCCGACTTGTGGTCTCGCTG
TTCCTTGGGAGGGTCTCCTCTGAGTGATTGACTACCCGTCAGCGGGGGTCTTTCATGGGTAACAGTTTCT
TGAAGTTGGAGAACAACATTCTGAGGGTAGGAGTCGAATATTAAGTAATCCTGACTCAATTAGCCACTGT
TTTGAATCCACATACTCCAATACTCCTGAAATAGTTCATTATGGACAGCGCAGAAAGAGCTGGGGAGAAT
TGTGAAATTGTTATCCGCTCACAATTCCACACAACATACGAGCCGGAAGCATAAAGTGTAAAGCCTGGGG
TGCCTAATGAGTGAGCTAACTCACATTAATTGCGTTGCGCTCACTGCCCGCTTTCCAGTCGGGAAACCTG
TCGTGCCAGCTGCATTAATGAATCGGCCAACGCGCGGGGAGAGGCGGTTTGCGTATTGGGCGCTCTTCCG
CTTCCTCGCTCACTGACTCGCTGCGCTCGGTCGTTCGGCTGCGGCGAGCGGTATCAGCTCACTCAAAGGC
GGTAATACGGTTATCCACAGAATCAGGGGATAACGCAGGAAAGAACATGTGAGCAAAAGGCCAGCAAAAG
GCCAGGAACCGTAAAAAGGCCGCGTTGCTGGCGTTTTTCCATAGGCTCCGCCCCCCTGACGAGCATCACA
AAAATCGACGCTCAAGTCAGAGGTGGCGAAACCCGACAGGACTATAAAGATACCAGGCGTTTCCCCCTGG
AAGCTCCCTCGTGCGCTCTCCTGTTCCGACCCTGCCGCTTACCGGATACCTGTCCGCCTTTCTCCCTTCG
GGAAGCGTGGCGCTTTCTCATAGCTCACGCTGTAGGTATCTCAGTTCGGTGTAGGTCGTTCGCTCCAAGC
TGGGCTGTGTGCACGAACCCCCCGTTCAGCCCGACCGCTGCGCCTTATCCGGTAACTATCGTCTTGAGTC
CAACCCGGTAAGACACGACTTATCGCCACTGGCAGCAGCCACTGGTAACAGGATTAGCAGAGCGAGGTAT
GTAGGCGGTGCTACAGAGTTCTTGAAGTGGTGGCCTAACTACGGCTACACTAGAAGAACAGTATTTGGTA
TCTGCGCTCTGCTGAAGCCAGTTACCTTCGGAAAAAGAGTTGGTAGCTCTTGATCCGGCAAACAAACCAC
CGCTGGTAGCGGTGGTTTTTTTGTTTGCAAGCAGCAGATTACGCGCAGAAAAAAAGGATCTCAAGAAGAT
CCTTTGATCTTTTCTACGGGGTCTGACGCTCAGTGGAACGAAAACTCACGTTAAGGGATTTTGGTCATGA
GATTATCAAAAAGGATCTTCACCTAGATCCTTTTAAATTAAAAATGAAGTTTTAAATCAATCTAAAGTAT
ATATGAGTAAACTTGGTCTGACAGTTACCAATGCTTAATCAGTGAGGCACCTATCTCAGCGATCTGTCTA
TTTCGTTCATCCATAGTTGCCTGACTCCCCGTCGTGTAGATAACTACGATACGGGAGGGCTTACCATCTG
GCCCCAGTGCTGCAATGATACCGCGAGACCCACGCTCACCGGCTCCAGATTTATCAGCAATAAACCAGCC
AGCCGGAAGGGCCGAGCGCAGAAGTGGTCCTGCAACTTTATCCGCCTCCATCCAGTCTATTAATTGTTGC
CGGGAAGCTAGAGTAAGTAGTTCGCCAGTTAATAGTTTGCGCAACGTTGTTGCCATTGCTACAGGCATCG
TGGTGTCACGCTCGTCGTTTGGTATGGCTTCATTCAGCTCCGGTTCCCAACGATCAAGGCGAGTTACATG
ATCCCCCATGTTGTGCAAAAAAGCGGTTAGCTCCTTCGGTCCTCCGATCGTTGTCAGAAGTAAGTTGGCC
GCAGTGTTATCACTCATGGTTATGGCAGCACTGCATAATTCTCTTACTGTCATGCCATCCGTAAGATGCT
TTTCTGTGACTGGTGAGTACTCAACCAAGTCATTCTGAGAATAGTGTATGCGGCGACCGAGTTGCTCTTG
CCCGGCGTCAATACGGGATAATACCGCGCCACATAGCAGAACTTTAAAAGTGCTCATCATTGGAAAACGT
TCTTCGGGGCGAAAACTCTCAAGGATCTTACCGCTGTTGAGATCCAGTTCGATGTAACCCACTCGTGCAC
CCAACTGATCTTCAGCATCTTTTACTTTCACCAGCGTTTCTGGGTGAGCAAAAACAGGAAGGCAAAATGC
CGCAAAAAAGGGAATAAGGGCGACACGGAAATGTTGAATACTCATACTCTTCCTTTTTCAATATTATTGA
AGCATTTATCAGGGTTATTGTCTCATGAGCGGATACATATTTGAATGTATTTAGAAAAATAAACAAATAG
GGGTTCCGCGCACATTTCCCCGAAAAGTGCCACCTGACGTCTAAGAAACCATTATTATCATGACATTAAC
CTATAAAAATAGGCGTATCACGAGGCCCTTTCGTCTCGCGCGTTTCGGTGATGACGGTGAAAACCTCTGA
CACATGCAGCTCCCGGAGACGGTCACAGCTTGTCTGTAAGCGGATGCCGGGAGCAGACAAGCCCGTCAGG
GCGCGTCAGCGGGTGTTGGCGGGTGTCGGGGCTGGCTTAACTATGCGGCATCAGAGCAGATTGTACTGAG
AGTGCACCATATGCGGTGTGAAATACCGCACAGATGCGTAAGGAGAAAATACCGCATCAGGCGCCATTCG
CCATTCAGGCTGCGCAACTGTTGGGAAGGGCGATCGGTGCGGGCCTCTTCGCTATTACGCCAGCTGGCGA
AAGGGGGATGTGCTGCAAGGCGATTAAGTTGGGTAACGCCAGGG
Features (pLannotate 1.2.2; 19 found; start..end, strand, type, name):
     32..233     -  CDS            TcR (fragment): tetracycline efflux protein; tet; confers resistance to tetracycline
    234..332     +  CDS            env (fragment): murine leukemia virus gPr80 envelope polyprotein precursor; env; proteolytically cleaved into gp70SU and p15TM subunits
    374..890     +  LTR            5' LTR: 5' long terminal repeat from murine embryonic stem cell virus
    954..1295    +  misc_feature   MESV Ψ: packaging signal of murine embryonic stem cell virus
   1362..1778    +  CDS            gag (truncated): truncated Moloney murine leukemia virus (MMLV) gag gene lacking the start codon
   1837..2397    +  misc_feature   IRES: internal ribosome entry site (IRES) of the encephalomyocarditis virus (EMCV)
   2400..2777    +  CDS            H2bc3: H2B1B_MOUSE - Also known as Hist1h2bb Experimental evidence at protein level: Swiss-Prot protein existence level 1. Core component of nucleosome. Nucleosomes wrap and compact DNA into chromatin, limiting DNA accessibility to the cellular machineries which require DNA as a template. Histones thereby play a central role in transcription regulation, DNA repair, DNA replication and chromosomal stability. DNA accessibility is regulated via a complex set of post-translational modifications of histones, also called histone code, and nucleosome remodeling. From Mus musculus (Mouse).
   2962..2992    +  misc_feature   MCS (fragment): pUC18/19 multiple cloning site
   3112..3626    +  LTR            3' LTR: 3' long terminal repeat from murine embryonic stem cell virus
   3788..3804    -  protein_bind   lac operator: The lac repressor binds to the lac operator to inhibit transcription in E. coli. This inhibition can be relieved by adding lactose or isopropyl-β-D-thiogalactopyranoside (IPTG). lac repressor encoded by lacI
   3812..3842    -  promoter       lac promoter: promoter for the E. coli lac operon
   3857..3878    -  protein_bind   CAP binding site: CAP binding activates transcription in the presence of cAMP. E. coli catabolite activator protein
   3891..3983    -  CDS            lacI (fragment): lac repressor; lacI; The lac repressor binds to the lac operator to inhibit transcription in E. coli. This inhibition can be relieved by adding lactose or isopropyl-β-D-thiogalactopyranoside (IPTG).
   4166..4754    -  rep_origin     ori: high-copy-number ColE1/pMB1/pBR322/pUC origin of replication
   4925..5785    -  CDS            AmpR: β-lactamase; bla; confers resistance to ampicillin, carbenicillin, and related antibiotics
   5786..5890    -  promoter       AmpR promoter: bla
   5985..6020    +  CDS            rop (fragment): Rop protein, which maintains plasmids at low copy number; rop
   6122..6221    +  misc_feature   bom (fragment): basis of mobility region from pBR322
   6227..32      -  CDS            lacZα (fragment) (across the origin): LacZα fragment of β-galactosidase; lacZ fragment
