[The description below was written by a language model from this plasmid's Addgene catalogue record and pLannotate feature annotations shown in this document.]
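Description:
pMIHP-16184 AU1.NWS.VSVG is an empty-backbone gammaretroviral transfer vector built on p.MIHP, a derivative of p.MIGII in which the GFP reporter downstream of the IRES has been replaced by an epitope-tagged histone. The roughly 6.3 kb plasmid carries murine embryonic stem cell virus 5' and 3' LTRs flanking the MESV Ψ packaging signal and a truncated, start-codon-less MMLV gag segment. These elements allow the transcript to be packaged into virions when gag-pol and env are supplied in trans, and let the LTR drive expression after integration. In bacteria it is maintained through a high-copy ColE1/pUC-type origin and selected with ampicillin via the bla gene and its promoter. The short tetracycline-resistance, env, lacI, lacZα, rop and bom fragments and the lac promoter/operator region appear to be non-functional leftovers of earlier cloning vectors.

Within the proviral region, an EMCV IRES sits just upstream of a mouse histone H2B coding sequence (H2bc3/Hist1h2bb). The catalogue lists AU1, NWS and VSVG as the tags. The feature table does not annotate them individually, but an unannotated stretch follows the H2B sequence, so they may lie at the histone's C-terminal end; the record does not confirm this. This epitope combination makes the plasmid one member of a "Flow Code" series, in which each tag combination presumably acts as an antibody-detectable, nuclear-localised barcode that marks transduced cells in flow cytometry. No insert is present. A sequence of interest would be expected to go upstream of the IRES so that it is co-expressed with the barcode from one bicistronic transcript, although the only annotated cloning-site fragment lies downstream of the histone. The record says the plasmid is "to be used with mRNAs" but does not elaborate.
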