Addgene plasmid #237565: pMIHP-16184 AU1.NWS.VSVG
Purpose: (Empty Backbone) AU1.NWS.VSVG Flow Code Plasmid This plasmid is to be used with mRNAs.
Depositing lab: Adrian Liston. Depositing organization: Babraham Institute.
Backbone
  Vector backbone: p.MIHP — made from p.MIGII with the GFP element being replaced with the histone epitopes
  Vector type: Retroviral
  Tag / fusion protein: AU1; NWS; VSVG
Growth in bacteria
  Bacterial resistance: Ampicillin, 100 μg/mL
  Growth temperature: 30°C
  Growth strain: NEB Stable
  Copy number: Unknown
Gene/Insert
  Gene/Insert name: None
Terms and licenses: Academic/Nonprofit Terms; Industry Terms: Not Available to Industry
How to cite: pMIHP-16184 AU1.NWS.VSVG was a gift from Adrian Liston (Addgene plasmid # 237565 ; http://n2t.net/addgene:237565 ; RRID:Addgene_237565)
